>Addgene plasmid #136160 | pCDNA4.TO-K9-2xCSTREP | addgene full sequence | sequence record 267381 | Addgene NGS Result
GACGGATCGGGAGATCTCCCGATCCCCTATGGTGCACTCTCAGTACAATCTGCTCTGATGCCGCATAGTT
AAGCCAGTATCTGCTCCCTGCTTGTGTGTTGGAGGTCGCTGAGTAGTGCGCGAGCAAAATTTAAGCTACA
ACAAGGCAAGGCTTGACCGACAATTGCATGAAGAATCTGCTTAGGGTTAGGCGTTTTGCGCTGCTTCGCG
ATGTACGGGCCAGATATACGCGTTGACATTGATTATTGACTAGTTATTAATAGTAATCAATTACGGGGTC
ATTAGTTCATAGCCCATATATGGAGTTCCGCGTTACATAACTTACGGTAAATGGCCCGCCTGGCTGACCG
CCCAACGACCCCCGCCCATTGACGTCAATAATGACGTATGTTCCCATAGTAACGCCAATAGGGACTTTCC
ATTGACGTCAATGGGTGGAGTATTTACGGTAAACTGCCCACTTGGCAGTACATCAAGTGTATCATATGCC
AAGTACGCCCCCTATTGACGTCAATGACGGTAAATGGCCCGCCTGGCATTATGCCCAGTACATGACCTTA
TGGGACTTTCCTACTTGGCAGTACATCTACGTATTAGTCATCGCTATTACCATGGTGATGCGGTTTTGGC
AGTACATCAATGGGCGTGGATAGCGGTTTGACTCACGGGGATTTCCAAGTCTCCACCCCATTGACGTCAA
TGGGAGTTTGTTTTGGCACCAAAATCAACGGGACTTTCCAAAATGTCGTAACAACTCCGCCCCATTGACG
CAAATGGGCGGTAGGCGTGTACGGTGGGAGGTCTATATAAGCAGAGCTCTCCCTATCAGTGATAGAGATC
TCCCTATCAGTGATAGAGATCGTCGACGAGCTCGTTTAGTGAACCGTCAGATCGCCTGGAGACGCCATCC
ACGCTGTTTTGACCTCCATAGAAGACACCGGGACCGATCCAGCCTCCGGACTCTAGCGTTTAAACTTAAG
CTTGGTACCGAGCTCGGATCCACTAGTCCAGTGTGGTGGAATTCATGGACCCAGGCCAAAGACCGAACCC
TTTTGGGGCGCCTGGGGCGATACCCAAAAAACCTTGTTTGTCACAAGGGTCACCGGGAACATCTGGCTCC
GGGGCTCCTTGCGATGAACCATCCAGGTCGGAGTCACCGGGAGAAGGACCCTCCGGGACCGGGGGTTCTG
CAGCCGCAGGCGATATTACACGGCAGGCTGTGGTGGCTGCGATAACGGAGTGGAGCCGGACACGACAACT
AAGAATATCTACCGGTGCCAGTGAGGGGAAAGCGTCAATCAAGGATTGGATAGTATGTCAAGTCAACAGT
GGAAAATTTCCCGGAGTAGAGTGGGAAGACGAAGAGCGCACCCGCTTCCGTATACCAGTTACGCCCCTCG
CGGACCCCTGTTTTGAATGGCGCAGAGACGGGGAATTGGGTGTTGTGTATATCCGCGAAAGGGGTAACAT
GCCCGTGGACGCCTCGTTTAAAGGCACCAGGGGGCGCAGGCGAATGCTTGCCGCGCTACGCAGGACGCGG
GGTTTACAAGAGATTGGCAAAGGCATTTCTCAGGATGGACACCATTTTCTGGTCTTTAGAGTACGTAAAC
CGGAGGAAGAACAATGCGTGGAATGTGGAGTCGTGGCCGGAGCCGTCCACGATTTTAACAATATGGCACG
TCTCTTGCAAGAGGGATTTTTTTCCCCGGGGCAGTGCTTGCCAGGCGAGATTGTAACGCCCGTGCCATCT
TGTACGACGGCAGAGGGTCAGGAGGCCGTCATTGACTGGGGTCGGTTGTTTATCAGGATGTATTATAATG
GCGAACAGGTTCATGAGTTACTGACGACAAGCCAGTCGGGCTGTCGAATCTCATCGGCCTTGCGTAGGGA
CCCCGCAGTTCATTACTGTGCAGTGGGGTCTCCGGGCCAGGTATGGCTACCCAATGTGCCAAACCTGGCC
TGCGAGATAGCCAAGCGGGAGCTATGCGATACGCTGGACGCATGTGCAAAAGGCATTCTGCTGACTAGCT
CTTGTAATGGCATATTTTGCGTATGTTATCATAACGGGCCCGTGCACTTTATTGGAAATACCGTTCCGCC
TGACTCCGGCCCCCTCTTGCTGCCCCAGGGAAAACCGACGAGGATATTTAACCCGAATACATTTCTGGTG
GGGTTGGCAAATTCACCGTTACCAGCACCCTCTCACGTGACGTGTCCTTTGGTGAAGCTGTGGCTGGGGA
AACCGGTGGCGGTTGGCAAGTTAGAGCCCCACGCCCCGTCCCCGCGAGACTTTGCGGCGAGGTGCAGTAA
TTTCTCAGACGCCTGCGTCGTACTCGAAATAATGCCGAAGCCGTTATGGGATGCCATGCAATCAGGGCGG
CCGCTCGAGGGAGGCGGTGGATGGAGCCACCCCCAGTTCGAGAAGGGCGGCGGCAGCGGCGGCGGCAGCG
GCGGCGGCAGCTGGAGCCACCCCCAGTTCGAGAAGGGGCCCGTTTAAACCCGCTGATCAGCCTCGACTGT
GCCTTCTAGTTGCCAGCCATCTGTTGTTTGCCCCTCCCCCGTGCCTTCCTTGACCCTGGAAGGTGCCACT
CCCACTGTCCTTTCCTAATAAAATGAGGAAATTGCATCGCATTGTCTGAGTAGGTGTCATTCTATTCTGG
GGGGTGGGGTGGGGCAGGACAGCAAGGGGGAGGATTGGGAAGACAATAGCAGGCATGCTGGGGATGCGGT
GGGCTCTATGGCTTCTGAGGCGGAAAGAACCAGCTGGGGCTCTAGGGGGTATCCCC
[124 nt withheld, positions 2787-2910]
C
[91 nt withheld, positions 2912-3002]
A
[49 nt withheld, positions 3004-3052]
CCTTTGACGTTGGAGTCCACGTTCTTT
[37 nt withheld, positions 3080-3116]
ACCCTATCTCGGTCTATTCTTTTGATTTATAAGGGATTTTGCCGATTTCGGCCTATTGGTTAAAAAATGA
GCTGATTTAACAAAAATTTAACGCGAATTAATTCTGTGGAATGTGTGTCAGTTAGGGTGTGGAAAGTCCC
CAGGCTCCCCAGCAGGCAGAAGTATGCAAAGCATGCATCTCAATTAGTCAGCAACCAGGTGTGGAAAGTC
CCCAGGCTCCCCAGCAGGCAGAAGTATGCAAAGCATGCATCTCAATTAGTCAGCAACCATAGTCCCGCCC
CTAACTCCGCCCATCCCGCCCCTAACTCCGCCCAGTTCCGCCCATTCTCCGCCCCATGGCTGACTAATTT
TTTTTATTTATGCAGAGGCCGAGGCCGCCTCTGCCTCTGAGCTATTCCAGAAGTAGTGAGGAGGCTTTTT
TGGAGGCCTAGGCTTTTGCAAAAAGCTCCCGGGAGCTTGTATATCCATTTTCGGATCTGATCAGCACGTG
TTGACAATTAATCATCGGCATAGTATATCGGCATAGTATAATACGACAAGGTGAGGAACTAAACCATGGC
CAAGTTGACCAGTGCCGTTCCGGTGCTCACCGCGCGCGACGTCGCCGGAGCGGTCGAGTTCTGGACCGAC
CGGCTCGGGTTCTCCCGGGACTTCGTGGAGGACGACTTCGCCGGTGTGGTCCGGGACGACGTGACCCTGT
TCATCAGCGCGGTCCAGGACCAGGTGGTGCCGGACAACACCCTGGCCTGGGTGTGGGTGCGCGGCCTGGA
CGAGCTGTACGCCGAGTGGTCGGAGGTCGTGTCCACGAACTTCCGGGACGCCTCCGGGCCGGCCATGACC
GAGATCGGCGAGCAGCCGTGGGGGCGGGAGTTCGCCCTGCGCGACCCGGCCGGCAACTGCGTGCACTTCG
TGGCCGAGGAGCAGGACTGACACGTGCTACGAGATTTCGATTCCACCGCCGCCTTCTATGAAAGGTTGGG
CTTCGGAATCGTTTTCCGGGACGCCGGCTGGATGATCCTCCAGCGCGGGGATCTCATGCTGGAGTTCTTC
GCCCACCCCAACTTGTTTATTGCAGCTTATAATGGTTACAAATAAAGCAATAGCATCACAAATTTCACAA
ATAAAGCATTTTTTTCACTGCATTCTAGTTGTGGTTTGTCCAAACTCATCAATGTATCTTATCATGTCTG
TATACCGTCGACCTCTAGCTAGAGCTTGGCGTAATCATGGTCATAGCTGTTTCCTGTGTGAAATTGTTAT
CCGCTCACAATTCCACACAACATACGAGCCGGAAGCATAAAGTGTAAAGCCTGGGGTGCCTAATGAGTGA
GCTAACTCACATTAATTGCGTTGCGCTCACTGCCCGCTTTCCAGTCGGGAAACCTGTCGTGCCAGCTGCA
TTAATGAATCGGCCAACGCGCGGGGAGAGGCGGTTTGCGTATTGGGCGCTCTTCCGCTTCCTCGCTCACT
GACTCGCTGCGCTCGGTCGTTCGGCTGCGGCGAGCGGTATCAGCTCACTCAAAGGCGGTAATACGGTTAT
CCACAGAATCAGGGGATAACGCAGGAAAGAACATGTGAGCAAAAGGCCAGCAAAAGGCCAGGAACCGTAA
AAAGGCCGCGTTGCTGGCGTTTTTCCATAGGCTCCGCCCCCCTGACGAGCATCACAAAAATCGACGCTCA
AGTCAGAGGTGGCGAAACCCGACAGGACTATAAAGATACCAGGCGTTTCCCCCTGGAAGCTCCCTCGTGC
GCTCTCCTGTTCCGACCCTGCCGCTTACCGGATACCTGTCCGCCTTTCTCCCTTCGGGAAGCGTGGCGCT
TTCTCATAGCTCACGCTGTAGGTATCTCAGTTCGGTGTAGGTCGTTCGCTCCAAGCTGGGCTGTGTGCAC
GAACCCCCCGTTCAGCCCGACCGCTGCGCCTTATCCGGTAACTATCGTCTTGAGTCCAACCCGGTAAGAC
ACGACTTATCGCCACTGGCAGCAGCCACTGGTAACAGGATTAGCAGAGCGAGGTATGTAGGCGGTGCTAC
AGAGTTCTTGAAGTGGTGGCCTAACTACGGCTACACTAGAAGAACAGTATTTGGTATCTGCGCTCTGCTG
AAGCCAGTTACCTTCGGAAAAAGAGTTGGTAGCTCTTGATCCGGCAAACAAACCACCGCTGGTAGCGGTG
GTTTTTTTGTTTGCAAGCAGCAGATTACGCGCAGAAAAAAAGGATCTCAAGAAGATCCTTTGATCTTTTC
TACGGGGTCTGACGCTCAGTGGAACGAAAACTCACGTTAAGGGATTTTGGTCATGAGATTATCAAAAAGG
ATCTTCACCTAGATCCTTTTAAATTAAAAATGAAGTTTTAAATCAATCTAAAGTATATATGAGTAAACTT
GGTCTGACAGTTACCAATGCTTAATCAGTGAGGCACCTATCTCAGCGATCTGTCTATTTCGTTCATCCAT
AGTTGCCTGACTCCCCGTCGTGTAGATAACTACGATACGGGAGGGCTTACCATCTGGCCCCAGTGCTGCA
ATGATACCGCGAGACCCACGCTCACCGGCTCCAGATTTATCAGCAATAAACCAGCCAGCCGGAAGGGCCG
AGCGCAGAAGTGGTCCTGCAACTTTATCCGCCTCCATCCAGTCTATTAATTGTTGCCGGGAAGCTAGAGT
AAGTAGTTCGCCAGTTAATAGTTTGCGCAACGTTGTTGCCATTGCTACAGGCATCGTGGTGTCACGCTCG
TCGTTTGGTATGGCTTCATTCAGCTCCGGTTCCCAACGATCAAGGCGAGTTACATGATCCCCCATGTTGT
GCAAAAAAGCGGTTAGCTCCTTCGGTCCTCCGATCGTTGTCAGAAGTAAGTTGGCCGCAGTGTTATCACT
CATGGTTATGGCAGCACTGCATAATTCTCTTACTGTCATGCCATCCGTAAGATGCTTTTCTGTGACTGGT
GAGTACTCAACCAAGTCATTCTGAGAATAGTGTATGCGGCGACCGAGTTGCTCTTGCCCGGCGTCAATAC
GGGATAATACCGCGCCACATAGCAGAACTTTAAAAGTGCTCATCATTGGAAAACGTTCTTCGGGGCGAAA
ACTCTCAAGGATCTTACCGCTGTTGAGATCCAGTTCGATGTAACCCACTCGTGCACCCAACTGATCTTCA
GCATCTTTTACTTTCACCAGCGTTTCTGGGTGAGCAAAAACAGGAAGGCAAAATGCCGCAAAAAAGGGAA
TAAGGGCGACACGGAAATGTTGAATACTCATACTCTTCCTTTTTCAATATTATTGAAGCATTTATCAGGG
TTATTGTCTCATGAGCGGATACATATTTGAATGTATTTAGAAAAATAAACAAATAGGGGTTCCGCGCACA
TTTCCCCGAAAAGTGCCACCTGACGTC
Features (pLannotate 1.2.2; 22 found; start..end, strand, type, name):
     28..80      -  misc_feature   bom (fragment): basis of mobility region from pBR322
    235..614     +  enhancer       CMV enhancer: human cytomegalovirus immediate early enhancer
    615..818     +  promoter       CMV promoter: human cytomegalovirus (CMV) immediate early promoter
    820..839     +  promoter       PLtetO-1 promoter (fragment): modified phage lambda PL promoter with tet operator sites (Lutz and Bujard, 1997)
    841..860     +  promoter       PLtetO-1 promoter (fragment): modified phage lambda PL promoter with tet operator sites (Lutz and Bujard, 1997)
    868..901     +  promoter       TRE3GV promoter (fragment): 3rd-generation Tet-responsive promoter that can be activated by binding of Tet-On® 3G, optimized for retroviral and lentiviral vectors
   1025..2371    +  CDS            vIRF-1: VIRF1_HHV8P - Experimental evidence at protein level: Swiss-Prot protein existence level 1. Plays a role in the inhibition of host innate response by repressing the expression of interferon-inducible genes and blocking host IRF1- and IRF3-mediated transcription. Blocks the interaction between host IRF3 and CREBBP. From Human herpesvirus 8 type P (isolate GK18) (HHV-8) (Kaposi's sarcoma-associated herpesvirus).
   2517..2741    +  polyA_signal   bGH poly(A) signal: bovine growth hormone polyadenylation signal
   2745..2766    +  promoter       SV40 promoter (fragment): SV40 enhancer and early promoter
   2787..3215    +  rep_origin     f1 ori (sequence partly withheld): f1 bacteriophage origin of replication; arrow indicates direction of (+) strand synthesis
   3229..3558    +  promoter       SV40 promoter: SV40 enhancer and early promoter
   3606..3653    +  promoter       EM7 promoter: synthetic bacterial promoter&nbsp
   3672..4046    +  CDS            BleoR: antibiotic-binding protein; Sh ble from Streptoalloteichus hindustanus; confers resistance to bleomycin, phleomycin, and Zeocin™
   4056..4181    +  CDS            ble (fragment): BLE_KLEPN - Experimental evidence at protein level: Swiss-Prot protein existence level 1. Binding protein with a strong affinity to the bleomycin family of antibiotics. Binds to CL990; an antimitotic-antibiotic compound. From Klebsiella pneumoniae.
   4176..4297    +  polyA_signal   SV40 poly(A) signal: SV40 polyadenylation signal
   4370..4386    -  protein_bind   lac operator: The lac repressor binds to the lac operator to inhibit transcription in E. coli. This inhibition can be relieved by adding lactose or isopropyl-β-D-thiogalactopyranoside (IPTG). lac repressor encoded by lacI
   4394..4424    -  promoter       lac promoter: promoter for the E. coli lac operon
   4439..4460    -  protein_bind   CAP binding site: CAP binding activates transcription in the presence of cAMP. E. coli catabolite activator protein
   4473..4565    -  CDS            lacI (fragment): lac repressor; lacI; The lac repressor binds to the lac operator to inhibit transcription in E. coli. This inhibition can be relieved by adding lactose or isopropyl-β-D-thiogalactopyranoside (IPTG).
   4748..5336    -  rep_origin     ori: high-copy-number ColE1/pMB1/pBR322/pUC origin of replication
   5507..6367    -  CDS            AmpR: β-lactamase; bla; confers resistance to ampicillin, carbenicillin, and related antibiotics
   6368..6472    -  promoter       AmpR promoter: bla
