[The description below was written by a language model from this plasmid's Addgene catalogue record and pLannotate feature annotations shown in this document.]
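Description:
pCDNA4.TO-K9-2xCSTREP is a mammalian expression plasmid built on the Invitrogen pcDNA4/TO backbone that expresses the Kaposi's sarcoma-associated herpesvirus (KSHV) K9 open reading frame with a C-terminal tandem Strep tag. In bacteria it is maintained through a high-copy ColE1/pUC-type origin and selected with ampicillin via the β-lactamase gene. An f1 origin is also present. For selection in mammalian cells, the Sh ble gene confers Zeocin resistance. It sits behind both the SV40 early promoter and the bacterial EM7 promoter and is followed by an SV40 polyadenylation signal.

The expression cassette uses the human CMV immediate early enhancer and promoter. The annotation places short tet operator–like fragments immediately downstream, consistent with the tetracycline-operator design of the TO backbone. In cells that express the Tet repressor, transcription is held off until tetracycline or doxycycline is added, while in cells lacking the repressor the promoter acts constitutively. The coding sequence is annotated as vIRF-1, the K9 product, a viral interferon regulatory factor homologue that suppresses interferon-inducible gene expression and blocks IRF1- and IRF3-mediated transcription. A bovine growth hormone polyadenylation signal terminates the transcript. The Strep tag itself is not separately annotated in the feature table, although there is unannotated sequence between the end of the vIRF-1 feature and the poly(A) signal, where it would be expected.

The insert was derived from cDNA of reactivated KSHV-infected TREx BCBL-1-RTA cells. The tag allows Strep-Tactin affinity purification of K9, and the associated publication used such purification to map herpesvirus–host protein complexes.
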