Addgene plasmid #136160: pCDNA4.TO-K9-2xCSTREP
Purpose: Expresses C-terminally strep tagged Kaposi's Sarcoma Associated Herpesvirus (KSHV) K9
Depositing lab: Britt Glaunsinger. Depositing organization: University of California, Berkeley. Publication: Global mapping of herpesvirus-host protein complexes reveals a transcription strategy for late genes. Davis ZH, Verschueren E, Jang GM, Kleffman K, Johnson JR, Park J, Von Dollen J, Maher MC, Johnson T, Newton W, Jager S, Shales M, Horner J, Hernandez RD, Krogan NJ, Glaunsinger BA. Mol Cell. 2015 Jan 22;57(2):349-60. doi: 10.1016/j.molcel.2014.11.026. Epub 2014 Dec 24. PubMed 25544563.
Backbone
  Vector backbone: pCDNA4.TO
  Backbone manufacturer: Invitrogen
  Vector type: Mammalian Expression
  Selectable markers: Zeocin
Growth in bacteria
  Bacterial resistance: Ampicillin, 100 μg/mL
  Growth temperature: 37°C
  Growth strain: DH5alpha
  Copy number: High Copy
Gene/Insert
  Gene/Insert name: K9
  Species: Kaposi's sarcoma-associated herpesvirus (KSHV)
  Promoter: CMV
  Cloning method: Restriction Enzyme; 5′ cloning site Unknown (unknown if destroyed)
  Sequencing primers: 5′ CGCAAATGGGCGGTAGGCGTG; 3′ TAGAAGGCACAGTCGAGGCT
Resource information
  A portion of this plasmid was derived from a plasmid made by: cDNA of reactivated TREx BCBL-1-RTA cells
Terms and licenses: Academic/Nonprofit Terms; Industry Terms: Not Available to Industry
How to cite: pCDNA4.TO-K9-2xCSTREP was a gift from Britt Glaunsinger (Addgene plasmid # 136160 ; http://n2t.net/addgene:136160 ; RRID:Addgene_136160)
